>Addgene plasmid #10968 | pcDNA3.1hisA cdc25c S216A | addgene partial sequence | sequence record 17936 | T7 5'-TAATACGACTCACTATAGGG-3'
AGCTCATTTCTGAAGAAGACTTGTCTACGGAACTCTTCTCATCCACAAGAGAGGAAGGAAGCTCTGGCTC
AGGACCCAGTTTTAGGTCTAATCAAAGGAAAATGTTAAACCTGCTCCTGGAGAGAGACACTTCCTTTACC
GTCTGTCCAGATGTCCCTAGAACTCCAGTGGGCAAATTTCTTGGTGATTCTGCAAACCTAAGCATTTTGT
CTGGAGGAACCCCAAAATGTTGCCTCGATCTTTCGAATCTTAGCAGTGGGGAGATAACTGCCACTCAGCT
TACCACTTCTGCAGACCTTGATGAAACTGGTCACCTGGATTCTTCAGGACTTCAGGAAGTGCATTTAGCT
GGGATGAATCATGACCAGCACCTAATGAAATGTAGCCCAGCACAGCTTCTTTGTAGCACTCCGAATGGTT
TGGACCGTGGCCATAGAAAGAGAGATGCAATGTGTAGTTCATCTGCAAATAAAGAAAATGACAATGGAAA
CTTGGTGGACAGTGAAATGAAATATTTGGGCAGTCCCATTACTACTGTTCCAAAATTGGATAAAAATCCA
AACCTAGGAGAAGACCAGGCAGAAGAGATTTCAGATGAATTAATGGAGTTTTCCCTGAAAGATCAAGAAG
CAAAGGTGAGCAGAAGTGGCCTATATCGCTCCCCGGCAATGCCAGAGAACTTGAACAGGCCAAGACTGAA
GCAGGTGGAAAAATTCAAGGACAACACAATACCAGATAAAGTTAAAAAAAAGTATTTTTCTGGC
