[The description below was written by a language model from this plasmid's Addgene catalogue record.]
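Description:
pcDNA3.1hisA cdc25c S216A is a mammalian expression plasmid built on the commercial pcDNA3.1 His A backbone (about 5.5 kb without insert). It is maintained as a high-copy plasmid in E. coli under ampicillin selection, and it carries a neomycin resistance marker so that transfected mammalian cells can be selected with G418 to obtain stable lines. No feature table accompanies the record, so the promoter and other regulatory elements are not explicitly listed. The T7 forward and BGH reverse sequencing primers indicate that the insert lies between a T7 promoter/priming site and the bovine growth hormone polyadenylation region, as is standard for the pcDNA3.1 series, in which expression is normally driven by the CMV immediate-early promoter.

The insert, roughly 1.45 kb and introduced by restriction cloning, encodes human CDC25C, the dual-specificity phosphatase that activates cyclin-dependent kinase 1 to promote entry into mitosis. The protein is fused at its N terminus to the backbone-encoded 6xHis tag, which allows detection or metal-affinity purification. The coding sequence carries a serine-to-alanine substitution at residue 216. From general knowledge, Ser216 is a regulatory phosphorylation site that mediates 14-3-3 binding and restrains CDC25C activity, so the alanine change yields a non-phosphorylatable form at this position. The associated publication concerns redox regulation of Cdc25C, suggesting the mutant is used alongside the wild-type protein to examine how phosphorylation at this site relates to oxidative control of the phosphatase in mammalian cells. The CDC25C sequence was derived from a plasmid obtained from another laboratory.
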