Addgene plasmid #10968: pcDNA3.1hisA cdc25c S216A
Depositing lab: Toren Finkel. Depositing organization: National Heart, Lung, and Blood Institute (NHLBI). Publication: Redox regulation of Cdc25C. Savitsky PA, Finkel T. J Biol Chem. 2002 Jun 7. 277(23):20535-40. 10.1074/jbc.M201589200 PubMed 11925443.
Backbone
  Vector backbone: pcDNA3.1 His A
  Backbone manufacturer: Invitrogen
  Backbone size w/o insert (bp): 5500
  Vector type: Mammalian Expression
  Selectable markers: Neomycin (select with G418)
Growth in bacteria
  Bacterial resistance: Ampicillin, 100 μg/mL
  Growth temperature: 37°C
  Growth strain: DH5alpha
  Copy number: High Copy
Gene/Insert
  Gene/Insert name: cdc25c S216A (alt name: cdc25c)
  Species: H. sapiens (human)
  Insert size (bp): 1450
  Mutation: S216A. Serine to Alanine substitution at aa216.
  Entrez Gene: CDC25C (a.k.a. CDC25, PPP1R60)
  Tag / fusion protein: 6xHis (N terminal on backbone)
  Cloning method: Restriction Enzyme
  Sequencing primers: 5′ T7; 3′ BGHrev
Resource information
  A portion of this plasmid was derived from a plasmid made by: cdc25C was a gift from Dr. Helen Piwnica-Worms
Terms and licenses: Academic/Nonprofit Terms; Industry Terms: Not Available to Industry
How to cite: pcDNA3.1hisA cdc25c S216A was a gift from Toren Finkel (Addgene plasmid # 10968 ; http://n2t.net/addgene:10968 ; RRID:Addgene_10968)
